LOCUS       Exported 3691 bp ds-DNA circular SYN 12-MAY-2021
DEFINITION  synthetic circular DNA
ACCESSION   .
VERSION     .
KEYWORDS    pBTBXh-3
SOURCE      synthetic DNA construct
  ORGANISM  synthetic DNA construct
REFERENCE   1 (bases 1 to 3691)
  AUTHORS   Prior JE, Lynch MD, Gill RT
  TITLE     Broad-host-range vectors for protein expression across gram negative
            hosts.
  JOURNAL   Biotechnol Bioeng. 2010 Jun 1. 106(2):326-32.
  PUBMED    20148414
REFERENCE   2 (bases 1 to 3691)
  AUTHORS   .
  TITLE     Direct Submission
  JOURNAL   Exported May 12, 2021 from SnapGene Server 1.1.58
            http://www.snapgene.com
FEATURES             Location/Qualifiers
     source          1..3691
                     /organism="synthetic DNA construct"
                     /mol_type="other DNA"
     CDS             4..21
                     /codon_start=1
                     /product="6xHis affinity tag"
                     /label=6xHis
                     /translation="HHHHHH"
     terminator      74..110
                     /label=soxR terminator
                     /note="bidirectional E. coli soxR transcription terminator"
     rep_origin      116..885
                     /label=pBBR1 oriV
                     /note="replication origin of the broad-host-range plasmid
                     pBBR1 from Bordetella bronchiseptica; requires the pBBR1
                     Rep protein for replication"
     CDS             886..1548
                     /codon_start=1
                     /product="replication protein for the broad-host-range
                     plasmid pBBR1 from Bordetella bronchiseptica"
                     /label=pBBR1 Rep
                     /translation="MATQSREIGIQAKNKPGHWVQTERKAHEAWAGLIARKPTAAMLLH
                     HLVAQMGHQNAVVVSQKTLSKLIGRSLRTVQYAVKDLVAERWISVVKLNGPGTVSAYVV
                     NDRVAWGQPRDQLRLSVFSAAVVVDHDDQDESLLGHGDLRRIPTLYPGEQQLPTGPGEE
                     PPSQPGIPGMEPDLPALTETEEWERRGQQRLPMPDEPCFLDDGEPLEPPTRVTLPRR"
     CDS             1645..2304
                     /codon_start=1
                     /gene="cat"
                     /product="chloramphenicol acetyltransferase"
                     /label=CmR
                     /note="confers resistance to chloramphenicol"
                     /translation="MEKKITGYTTVDISQWHRKEHFEAFQSVAQCTYNQTVQLDITAFL
                     KTVKKNKHKFYPAFIHILARLMNAHPEFRMAMKDGELVIWDSVHPCYTVFHEQTETFSS
                     LWSEYHDDFRQFLHIYSQDVACYGENLAYFPKGFIENMFFVSANPWVSFTSFDLNVANM
                     DNFFAPVFTMGKYYTQGDKVLMPLAIQVHHAVCDGFHVGRMLNELQQYCDEWQGGA"
     primer_bind     complement(1711..1730)
                     /label=CAT-R
                     /note="Chloramphenicol resistance gene, reverse primer"
     terminator      2323..2354
                     /label=tonB terminator
                     /note="bidirectional E. coli tonB-P14 transcription
                     terminator"
     CDS             complement(2382..3260)
                     /codon_start=1
                     /gene="araC"
                     /product="L-arabinose regulatory protein"
                     /label=araC
                     /translation="MAEAQNDPLLPGYSFNAHLVAGLTPIEANGYLDFFIDRPLGMKGY
                     ILNLTIRGQGVVKNQGREFVCRPGDILLFPPGEIHHYGRHPEAREWYHQWVYFRPRAYW
                     HEWLNWPSIFANTGFFRPDEAHQPHFSDLFGQIINAGQGEGRYSELLAINLLEQLLLRR
                     MEAINESLHPPMDNRVREACQYISDHLADSNFDIASVAQHVCLSPSRLSHLFRQQLGIS
                     VLSWREDQRISQAKLLLSTTRMPIATVGRNVGFDDQLYFSRVFKKCTGASPSEFRAGCE
                     EKVNDVAVKLS"
     promoter        3287..3571
                     /gene="araBAD"
                     /label=araBAD promoter
                     /note="promoter of the L-arabinose operon of E. coli; the
                     araC regulatory gene is transcribed in the opposite
                     direction (Guzman et al., 1995)"
     primer_bind     3494..3513
                     /label=pBAD Forward
                     /note="For vectors with E. coli araBAD promoter, forward
                     primer"
ORIGIN
        1 gaccatcatc atcatcatca ttagagcttg atatcattca ggacgagcct cagactccag
       61 cgtaactgga ctgaaaacaa actaaagcgc ccttgtggcg ctttagtttt gttccgcggc
      121 caccggctgg ctcgcttcgc tcggcccgtg gacaaccctg ctggacaagc tgatggacag
      181 gctgcgcctg cccacgagct tgaccacagg gattgcccac cggctaccca gccttcgacc
      241 acatacccac cggctccaac tgcgcggcct gcggccttgc cccatcaatt tttttaattt
      301 tctctgggga aaagcctccg gcctgcggcc tgcgcgcttc gcttgccggt tggacaccaa
      361 gtggaaggcg ggtcaaggct cgcgcagcga ccgcgcagcg gcttggcctt gacgcgcctg
      421 gaacgaccca agcctatgcg agtgggggca gtcgaaggcg aagcccgccc gcctgccccc
      481 cgagcctcac ggcggcgagt gcgggggttc caagggggca gcgccacctt gggcaaggcc
      541 gaaggccgcg cagtcgatca acaagccccg gaggggccac tttttgccgg agggggagcc
      601 gcgccgaagg cgtgggggaa ccccgcaggg gtgcccttct ttgggcacca aagaactaga
      661 tatagggcga aatgcgaaag acttaaaaat caacaactta aaaaaggggg gtacgcaaca
      721 gctcattgcg gcaccccccg caatagctca ttgcgtaggt taaagaaaat ctgtaattga
      781 ctgccacttt tacgcaacgc ataattgttg tcgcgctgcc gaaaagttgc agctgattgc
      841 gcatggtgcc gcaaccgtgc ggcaccctac cgcatggaga taagcatggc cacgcagtcc
      901 agagaaatcg gcattcaagc caagaacaag cccggtcact gggtgcaaac ggaacgcaaa
      961 gcgcatgagg cgtgggccgg gcttattgcg aggaaaccca cggcggcaat gctgctgcat
     1021 cacctcgtgg cgcagatggg ccaccagaac gccgtggtgg tcagccagaa gacactttcc
     1081 aagctcatcg gacgttcttt gcggacggtc caatacgcag tcaaggactt ggtggccgag
     1141 cgctggatct ccgtcgtgaa gctcaacggc cccggcaccg tgtcggccta cgtggtcaat
     1201 gaccgcgtgg cgtggggcca gccccgcgac cagttgcgcc tgtcggtgtt cagtgccgcc
     1261 gtggtggttg atcacgacga ccaggacgaa tcgctgttgg ggcatggcga cctgcgccgc
     1321 atcccgaccc tgtatccggg cgagcagcaa ctaccgaccg gccccggcga ggagccgccc
     1381 agccagcccg gcattccggg catggaacca gacctgccag ccttgaccga aacggaggaa
     1441 tgggaacggc gcgggcagca gcgcctgccg atgcccgatg agccgtgttt tctggacgat
     1501 ggcgagccgt tggagccgcc gacacgggtc acgctgccgc gccggtagta cgtaagaggt
     1561 tccaactttc accataatga aataagatca ctaccgggcg tattttttga gttatcgaga
     1621 ttttcaggag ctaaggaagc taaaatggag aaaaaaatca ctggatatac caccgttgat
     1681 atatcccaat ggcatcgtaa agaacatttt gaggcatttc agtcagttgc tcaatgtacc
     1741 tataaccaga ccgttcagct ggatattacg gcctttttaa agaccgtaaa gaaaaataag
     1801 cacaagtttt atccggcctt tattcacatt cttgcccgcc tgatgaatgc tcatccggaa
     1861 ttccgtatgg caatgaaaga cggtgagctg gtgatatggg atagtgttca cccttgttac
     1921 accgttttcc atgagcaaac tgaaacgttt tcatcgctct ggagtgaata ccacgacgat
     1981 ttccggcagt ttctacacat atattcgcaa gatgtggcgt gttacggtga aaacctggcc
     2041 tatttcccta aagggtttat tgagaatatg tttttcgtct cagccaatcc ctgggtgagt
     2101 ttcaccagtt ttgatttaaa cgtggccaat atggacaact tcttcgcccc cgttttcacc
     2161 atgggcaaat attatacgca aggcgacaag gtgctgatgc cgctggcgat tcaggttcat
     2221 catgccgttt gtgatggctt ccatgtcggc agaatgctta atgaattaca acagtactgc
     2281 gatgagtggc agggcggggc gtaaacgcgt ggatccccct caagtcaaaa gcctccggtc
     2341 ggaggctttt gactttctgc tatggaggtc aggtatgatt tttatgacaa cttgacggct
     2401 acatcattca ctttttcttc acaaccggca cggaactcgc tcgggctggc cccggtgcat
     2461 tttttaaata cccgcgagaa atagagttga tcgtcaaaac caacattgcg accgacggtg
     2521 gcgataggca tccgggtggt gctcaaaagc agcttcgcct ggctgatacg ttggtcctcg
     2581 cgccagctta agacgctaat ccctaactgc tggcggaaaa gatgtgacag acgcgacggc
     2641 gacaagcaaa catgctgtgc gacgctggcg atatcaaaat tgctgtctgc caggtgatcg
     2701 ctgatgtact gacaagcctc gcgtacccga ttatccatcg gtggatggag cgactcgtta
     2761 atcgcttcca tgcgccgcag taacaattgc tcaagcagat ttatcgccag cagctccgaa
     2821 tagcgccctt ccccttgccc ggcgttaatg atttgcccaa acaggtcgct gaaatgcggc
     2881 tggtgcgctt catccgggcg aaagaacccc gtattggcaa atattgacgg ccagttaagc
     2941 cattcatgcc agtaggcgcg cggacgaaag taaacccact ggtgatacca ttcgcgagcc
     3001 tccggatgac gaccgtagtg atgaatctct cctggcggga acagcaaaat atcacccggt
     3061 cggcaaacaa attctcgtcc ctgatttttc accaccccct gaccgcgaat ggtgagattg
     3121 agaatataac ctttcattcc cagcggtcgg tcgataaaaa aatcgagata accgttggcc
     3181 tcaatcggcg ttaaacccgc caccagatgg gcattaaacg agtatcccgg cagcagggga
     3241 tcattttgcg cttcagccat acttttcata ctcccgccat tcagagaaga aaccaattgt
     3301 ccatattgca tcagacattg ccgtcactgc gtcttttact ggctcttctc gctaaccaaa
     3361 ccggtaaccc cgcttattaa aagcattctg taacaaagcg ggaccaaagc catgacaaaa
     3421 acgcgtaaca aaagtgtcta taatcacggc agaaaagtcc acattgatta tttgcacggc
     3481 gtcacacttt gctatgccat agcattttta tccataagat tagcggatcc tacctgacgc
     3541 tttttatcgc aactctctac tgtttctcca tacccgtttt tttgggctag caccgcctat
     3601 ctcgtgtgag ataggcggag atacgaactt taagaaggag atatacacat gttaaaatgg
     3661 tcagtattga gcgatatcta gagaattcgt c
//
