[The description below was written by a language model from this plasmid's Addgene catalogue record and the feature table of its GenBank file.]
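Description:
pBTBXh-3 is a 3,691 bp empty bacterial expression backbone designed for inducible protein production across a range of Gram-negative hosts. It replicates from the pBBR1 origin (oriV) together with the plasmid-encoded pBBR1 Rep protein, a system originally from Bordetella bronchiseptica that is maintained in many Gram-negative species as well as in standard E. coli cloning strains. Selection is by chloramphenicol, conferred by the cat gene (chloramphenicol acetyltransferase). The copy number is recorded as unknown.

The expression module is the L-arabinose system from E. coli. The araBAD promoter drives transcription toward the cloning region, while the divergently transcribed araC gene supplies the regulator that represses the promoter in the absence of arabinose and activates it when the sugar is present. No insert is carried. A gene of interest is introduced by restriction cloning between NheI and HincII sites downstream of the promoter, placing it in position to be fused to a backbone-encoded C-terminal 6xHis tag for metal-affinity purification or detection. A bidirectional soxR terminator follows the tag to end transcription of the expression cassette, and a bidirectional tonB terminator sits between the resistance gene and araC, insulating the modules from read-through.

The depositor notes a single extra G in a non-coding region relative to the author's sequence. The comment as written says it "does affect function", which may be intended to read the opposite, so the record leaves its significance ambiguous. The vector is typically used as a compact, arabinose-titratable platform for His-tagged protein expression in E. coli and other Gram-negative bacteria.
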