Addgene plasmid #26079: pBTBXh-3
Purpose: (Empty Backbone)
Depositing lab: Ryan Gill. Depositing organization: University of Colorado, Boulder. Publication: Broad-host-range vectors for protein expression across gram negative hosts. Prior JE, Lynch MD, Gill RT. Biotechnol Bioeng. 2010 Jun 1. 106(2):326-32. 10.1002/bit.22695 PubMed 20148414.
Backbone
  Vector backbone: pBTBXh-3
  Backbone size (bp): 3691
  Vector type: Bacterial Expression
Growth in bacteria
  Bacterial resistance: Chloramphenicol, 25 μg/mL
  Growth temperature: 37°C
  Growth strain: DH5alpha
  Copy number: Unknown
Gene/Insert
  Gene/Insert name: None
  Tag / fusion protein: His (C terminal on backbone)
  Cloning method: Restriction Enzyme; 5′ cloning site NheI (unknown if destroyed); 3′ cloning site HincII (unknown if destroyed)
  Sequencing primers: 5′ atacccgttt ttttgggcta
Terms and licenses: Academic/Nonprofit Terms; Industry Terms: Not Available to Industry
Depositor comments: There is an extra G in the middle of the alignment between Addgene's quality control sequence and the author's sequence. This discrepancy is in a non-coding region and does affect function.
How to cite: pBTBXh-3 was a gift from Ryan Gill (Addgene plasmid # 26079 ; http://n2t.net/addgene:26079 ; RRID:Addgene_26079)
