>Addgene plasmid #26079 | pBTBXh-3 | addgene partial sequence | sequence record 32161 | 26079 with pBT-3 5'-tggtcagtattgagcgatat
ATCATCATCATCATCATTAGAGCTTGATATCATTCAGGACGAGCCTCAGACTCCAGCGTAACTGGACTGA
AAACAAACTAAAGCGCCCTTGTGGCGCTTTAGTTTTGTTCCGCGGCCACCGGCTGGCTCGCTTCGCTCGG
CCCGTGGACAACCCTGCTGGACAAGCTGATGGACAGGCTGCGCCTGCCCACGAGCTTGACCACAGGGATT
GCCCACCGGCTACCCAGCCTTCGACCACATACCCACCGGCTCCAACTGCGCGGCCTGCGGCCTTGCCCCA
TCAATTTTTTTAATTTTCTCTGGGGAAAAGCCTCCGGCCTGCGGCCTGCGCGCTTCGCTTGCCGGTTGGA
CACCAAGTGGAAGGCGGGTCAAGGCTCGCGCAGCGACCGCGCAGCGGCTTGGCCTTGACGCGCCTGGAAC
GACCCAAGCCTATGCGAGTGGGGGCAGTCGAAGGGCGAAGCCCGCCCGCCTGCCCCCCGAGCCTCACGGC
GGCGAGTGCGGGGGTTCCAAGGGGGCAGCGCCACCTTGGGCAAGGCCGAAGGC
